Addgene plasmid #110514: mCherry-PKCZdel239
Purpose: Constitutive Active
Depositing lab: Bernardo Mainou. Depositing organization: Emory University.
Backbone
  Vector backbone: pmCherry-N1
  Backbone size w/o insert (bp): 4700
  Vector type: Mammalian Expression
Growth in bacteria
  Bacterial resistance: Kanamycin, 50 μg/mL
  Growth temperature: 37°C
  Growth strain: DH5alpha
  Copy number: High Copy
Gene/Insert
  Gene/Insert name: PKCZ
  Species: H. sapiens (human)
  Mutation: Deleted amino terminal 239 amino acids
  Entrez Gene: PRKCZ (a.k.a. PKC-ZETA, PKC2)
  Tag / fusion protein: mCherry (C terminal on backbone)
  Cloning method: Restriction Enzyme; 5′ cloning site EcoRI (not destroyed); 3′ cloning site SalI (not destroyed)
  Sequencing primers: 5′ unknown
Terms and licenses: Academic/Nonprofit Terms; Industry Terms: Not Available to Industry
How to cite: mCherry-PKCZdel239 was a gift from Bernardo Mainou (Addgene plasmid # 110514 ; http://n2t.net/addgene:110514 ; RRID:Addgene_110514)
