[The description below was written by a language model from this plasmid's Addgene catalogue record and pLannotate feature annotations shown in this document.]
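Description:
mCherry-PKCZdel239 is a mammalian expression plasmid built on the pmCherry-N1 backbone that encodes a truncated, constitutively active form of human protein kinase C zeta (PRKCZ) fused to the red fluorescent protein mCherry. The insert lacks the amino-terminal 239 residues of PKCζ. This region normally contains the regulatory portion of the kinase, including its autoinhibitory elements, so its removal is consistent with the record's stated purpose of a constitutively active kinase. The fragment was cloned between the EcoRI and SalI sites of the multiple cloning site, both of which are retained. It sits upstream of mCherry, so the fluorescent tag is at the C terminus of the fusion. Transcription is driven by the human cytomegalovirus immediate early enhancer and promoter and is terminated by the SV40 polyadenylation signal.

The plasmid is propagated in E. coli through a high-copy ColE1/pUC-type origin and selected with kanamycin. The Tn5 NeoR/KanR aminoglycoside phosphotransferase gene is preceded by both a bacterial (bla) promoter and the SV40 enhancer/early promoter and followed by the HSV TK polyadenylation signal. The same marker can therefore confer G418 resistance for selecting stably transfected mammalian cells. An f1 origin is also present, which permits single-stranded DNA production. The short annotated fragments of large T antigen, ble and the bGH polyadenylation signal appear to be backbone remnants or partial matches rather than functional units.

The construct is suited to transient or stable expression of active PKCζ in mammalian cells, where red fluorescence can be used to identify expressing cells and follow localisation of the fusion. The record does not describe a specific experimental application.
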