Features (pLannotate 1.2.2; 17 found; start..end, strand, type, name):
      1..304     +  enhancer       CMV enhancer: human cytomegalovirus immediate early enhancer
    305..508     +  promoter       CMV promoter: human cytomegalovirus (CMV) immediate early promoter
    531..574     +  misc_feature   MCS (fragment): multiple cloning site
    578..1636    +  CDS            PRKCZ (fragment): KPCZ_HUMAN - Also known as PKC2. Experimental evidence at protein level: Swiss-Prot protein existence level 1. [Isoform 2]: Involved in late synaptic long term potention phase in CA1 hippocampal cells and long term memory maintenance. From Homo sapiens (Human).
   1635..1665    +  misc_feature   MCS (fragment): multiple cloning site
   1679..2386    +  CDS            mCherry: mCherry is a basic (constitutively fluorescent) red fluorescent protein published in 2004, derived from Discosoma sp.. It is reported to be a very rapidly-maturing monomer with low acid sensitivity.
   2406..2489    +  CDS            large T antigen (fragment): large T antigen from SV40 (simian virus 40)
   2512..2633    +  polyA_signal   SV40 poly(A) signal: SV40 polyadenylation signal
   2667..3095    -  rep_origin     f1 ori (sequence partly withheld): f1 bacteriophage origin of replication; arrow indicates direction of (+) strand synthesis
   3122..3226    +  promoter       AmpR promoter: bla
   3228..3585    +  promoter       SV40 promoter: SV40 enhancer and early promoter
   3620..4414    +  CDS            NeoR/KanR: aminoglycoside phosphotransferase from Tn5; aph(3')-II (or nptII); confers resistance to neomycin, kanamycin, and G418 (Geneticin®)
   4435..4587    +  CDS            ble (fragment): BLE_KLEPN - Experimental evidence at protein level: Swiss-Prot protein existence level 1. Binding protein with a strong affinity to the bleomycin family of antibiotics. Binds to CL990; an antimitotic-antibiotic compound. From Klebsiella pneumoniae.
   4646..4693    +  polyA_signal   HSV TK poly(A) signal: herpes simplex virus thymidine kinase polyadenylation signal (Cole and Stacy, 1985)
   4784..4800    -  polyA_signal   bGH poly(A) signal (fragment): bovine growth hormone polyadenylation signal
   5022..5610    +  rep_origin     ori: high-copy-number ColE1/pMB1/pBR322/pUC origin of replication
   5725..5784    +  enhancer       CMV enhancer (fragment): human cytomegalovirus immediate early enhancer
>Addgene plasmid #110514 | mCherry-PKCZdel239 | addgene full sequence | sequence record 210747 | Addgene NGS Result
CGTTACATAACTTACGGTAAATGGCCCGCCTGGCTGACCGCCCAACGACCCCCGCCCATTGACGTCAATA
ATGACGTATGTTCCCATAGTAACGCCAATAGGGACTTTCCATTGACGTCAATGGGTGGAGTATTTACGGT
AAACTGCCCACTTGGCAGTACATCAAGTGTATCATATGCCAAGTACGCCCCCTATTGACGTCAATGACGG
TAAATGGCCCGCCTGGCATTATGCCCAGTACATGACCTTATGGGACTTTCCTACTTGGCAGTACATCTAC
GTATTAGTCATCGCTATTACCATGGTGATGCGGTTTTGGCAGTACATCAATGGGCGTGGATAGCGGTTTG
ACTCACGGGGATTTCCAAGTCTCCACCCCATTGACGTCAATGGGAGTTTGTTTTGGCACCAAAATCAACG
GGACTTTCCAAAATGTCGTAACAACTCCGCCCCATTGACGCAAATGGGCGGTAGGCGTGTACGGTGGGAG
GTCTATATAAGCAGAGCTGGTTTAGTGAACCGTCAGATCCGCTAGCGCTACCGGACTCAGATCTCGAGCT
CAAGCTTCGAATTCATGGGAATCAAAATCTCTCAGGGGCTTGGGCTGCAGGACTTTGACCTAATCAGAGT
CATCGGGCGCGGGAGCTACGCCAAGGTTCTCCTGGTGCGGTTGAAGAAGAATGACCAAATTTACGCCATG
AAAGTGGTGAAGAAAGAGCTGGTGCATGATGACGAGGATATTGACTGGGTACAGACAGAGAAGCACGTGT
TTGAGCAGGCATCCAGCAACCCCTTCCTGGTCGGATTACACTCCTGCTTCCAGACGACAAGTCGGTTGTT
CCTGGTCATTGAGTACGTCAACGGCGGGGACCTGATGTTCCACATGCAGAGGCAGAGGAAGCTCCCTGAG
GAGCACGCCAGGTTCTACGCGGCCGAGATCTGCATCGCCCTCAACTTCCTGCACGAGAGGGGGATCATCT
ACAGGGACCTGAAGCTGGACAACGTCCTCCTGGATGCGGACGGGCACATCAAGCTCACAGACTACGGCAT
GTGCAAGGAAGGCCTGGGCCCTGGTGACACAACGAGCACTTTCTGCGGAACCCCGAATTACATCGCCCCC
GAAATCCTGCGGGGAGAGGAGTACGGGTTCAGCGTGGACTGGTGGGCGCTGGGAGTCCTCATGTTTGAGA
TGATGGCCGGGCGCTCCCCGTTCGACATCATCACCGACAACCCGGACATGAACACAGAGGACTACCTTTT
CCAAGTGATCCTGGAGAAGCCCATCCGGATCCCCCGGTTCCTGTCCGTCAAAGCCTCCCATGTTTTAAAA
GGATTTTTAAATAAGGACCCCAAAGAGAGGCTCGGCTGCCGGCCACAGACTGGATTTTCTGACATCAAGT
CCCACGCGTTCTTCCGCAGCATAGACTGGGACTTGCTGGAGAAGAAGCAGGCGCTCCCTCCATTCCAGCC
ACAGATCACAGACGACTACGGTCTGGACAACTTTGACACACAGTTCACCAGCGAGCCCGTGCAGCTGACC
CCAGACGATGAGGATGCCATAAAGAGGATCGACCAGTCAGAGTTCGAAGGCTTTGAGTATATCAACCCAT
TATTGCTGTCCACCGAGGAGTCGGTGCAGTCGACGGTACCGCGGGCCCGGGATCCACCGGTCGCCACCAT
GGTGAGCAAGGGCGAGGAGGATAACATGGCCATCATCAAGGAGTTCATGCGCTTCAAGGTGCACATGGAG
GGCTCCGTGAACGGCCACGAGTTCGAGATCGAGGGCGAGGGCGAGGGCCGCCCCTACGAGGGCACCCAGA
CCGCCAAGCTGAAGGTGACCAAGGGTGGCCCCCTGCCCTTCGCCTGGGACATCCTGTCCCCTCAGTTCAT
GTACGGCTCCAAGGCCTACGTGAAGCACCCCGCCGACATCCCCGACTACTTGAAGCTGTCCTTCCCCGAG
GGCTTCAAGTGGGAGCGCGTGATGAACTTCGAGGACGGCGGCGTGGTGACCGTGACCCAGGACTCCTCCC
TGCAGGACGGCGAGTTCATCTACAAGGTGAAGCTGCGCGGCACCAACTTCCCCTCCGACGGCCCCGTAAT
GCAGAAGAAGACCATGGGCTGGGAGGCCTCCTCCGAGCGGATGTACCCCGAGGACGGCGCCCTGAAGGGC
GAGATCAAGCAGAGGCTGAAGCTGAAGGACGGCGGCCACTACGACGCTGAGGTCAAGACCACCTACAAGG
CCAAGAAGCCCGTGCAGCTGCCCGGCGCCTACAACGTCAACATCAAGTTGGACATCACCTCCCACAACGA
GGACTACACCATCGTGGAACAGTACGAACGCGCCGAGGGCCGCCACTCCACCGGCGGCATGGACGAGCTG
TACAAGTAAAGCGGCCGCGACTCTAGATCATAATCAGCCATACCACATTTGTAGAGGTTTTACTTGCTTT
AAAAAACCTCCCACACCTCCCCCTGAACCTGAAACATAAAATGAATGCAATTGTTGTTGTTAACTTGTTT
ATTGCAGCTTATAATGGTTACAAATAAAGCAATAGCATCACAAATTTCACAAATAAAGCATTTTTTTCAC
TGCATTCTAGTTGTGGTTTGTCCAAACTCATCAATGTATCTTAAGGCGTAAATTGTAAGCGTTAATATTT
TGTTAAAATTCGCGTTAAATTTTTGTTAAATCAGCTCATTTTTTAACCAATAGGCCGAAATCGGCAAAAT
CCCTTATAAATCAAAAGAATAGACCGAGATAGGGT
[37 nt withheld, positions 2766-2802]
AAAGAACGTGGACTCCAACGTCAAAGG
[49 nt withheld, positions 2830-2878]
T
[91 nt withheld, positions 2880-2970]
G
[124 nt withheld, positions 2972-3095]
CAGGTGGCACTTTTCGGGGAAATGTGCGCGGAACCCCTATTTGTTTATTTTTCTAAATACATTCAAATAT
GTATCCGCTCATGAGACAATAACCCTGATAAATGCTTCAATAATATTGAAAAAGGAAGAGTCCTGAGGCG
GAAAGAACCAGCTGTGGAATGTGTGTCAGTTAGGGTGTGGAAAGTCCCCAGGCTCCCCAGCAGGCAGAAG
TATGCAAAGCATGCATCTCAATTAGTCAGCAACCAGGTGTGGAAAGTCCCCAGGCTCCCCAGCAGGCAGA
AGTATGCAAAGCATGCATCTCAATTAGTCAGCAACCATAGTCCCGCCCCTAACTCCGCCCATCCCGCCCC
TAACTCCGCCCAGTTCCGCCCATTCTCCGCCCCATGGCTGACTAATTTTTTTTATTTATGCAGAGGCCGA
GGCCGCCTCGGCCTCTGAGCTATTCCAGAAGTAGTGAGGAGGCTTTTTTGGAGGCCTAGGCTTTTGCAAA
GATCGATCAAGAGACAGGATGAGGATCGTTTCGCATGATTGAACAAGATGGATTGCACGCAGGTTCTCCG
GCCGCTTGGGTGGAGAGGCTATTCGGCTATGACTGGGCACAACAGACAATCGGCTGCTCTGATGCCGCCG
TGTTCCGGCTGTCAGCGCAGGGGCGCCCGGTTCTTTTTGTCAAGACCGACCTGTCCGGTGCCCTGAATGA
ACTGCAAGACGAGGCAGCGCGGCTATCGTGGCTGGCCACGACGGGCGTTCCTTGCGCAGCTGTGCTCGAC
GTTGTCACTGAAGCGGGAAGGGACTGGCTGCTATTGGGCGAAGTGCCGGGGCAGGATCTCCTGTCATCTC
ACCTTGCTCCTGCCGAGAAAGTATCCATCATGGCTGATGCAATGCGGCGGCTGCATACGCTTGATCCGGC
TACCTGCCCATTCGACCACCAAGCGAAACATCGCATCGAGCGAGCACGTACTCGGATGGAAGCCGGTCTT
GTCGATCAGGATGATCTGGACGAAGAGCATCAGGGGCTCGCGCCAGCCGAACTGTTCGCCAGGCTCAAGG
CGAGCATGCCCGACGGCGAGGATCTCGTCGTGACCCATGGCGATGCCTGCTTGCCGAATATCATGGTGGA
AAATGGCCGCTTTTCTGGATTCATCGACTGTGGCCGGCTGGGTGTGGCGGACCGCTATCAGGACATAGCG
TTGGCTACCCGTGATATTGCTGAAGAGCTTGGCGGCGAATGGGCTGACCGCTTCCTCGTGCTTTACGGTA
TCGCCGCTCCCGATTCGCAGCGCATCGCCTTCTATCGCCTTCTTGACGAGTTCTTCTGAGCGGGACTCTG
GGGTTCGAAATGACCGACCAAGCGACGCCCAACCTGCCATCACGAGATTTCGATTCCACCGCCGCCTTCT
ATGAAAGGTTGGGCTTCGGAATCGTTTTCCGGGACGCCGGCTGGATGATCCTCCAGCGCGGGGATCTCAT
GCTGGAGTTCTTCGCCCACCCTAGGGGGAGGCTAACTGAAACACGGAAGGAGACAATACCGGAAGGAACC
CGCGCTATGACGGCAATAAAAAGACAGAATAAAACGCACGGTGTTGGGTCGTTTGTTCATAAACGCGGGG
TTCGGTCCCAGGGCTGGCACTCTGTCGATACCCCACCGAGACCCCATTGGGGCCAATACGCCCGCGTTTC
TTCCTTTTCCCCACCCCACCCCCCAAGTTCGGGTGAAGGCCCAGGGCTCGCAGCCAACGTCGGGGCGGCA
GGCCCTGCCATAGCCTCAGGTTACTCATATATACTTTAGATTGATTTAAAACTTCATTTTTAATTTAAAA
GGATCTAGGTGAAGATCCTTTTTGATAATCTCATGACCAAAATCCCTTAACGTGAGTTTTCGTTCCACTG
AGCGTCAGACCCCGTAGAAAAGATCAAAGGATCTTCTTGAGATCCTTTTTTTCTGCGCGTAATCTGCTGC
TTGCAAACAAAAAAACCACCGCTACCAGCGGTGGTTTGTTTGCCGGATCAAGAGCTACCAACTCTTTTTC
CGAAGGTAACTGGCTTCAGCAGAGCGCAGATACCAAATACTGTTCTTCTAGTGTAGCCGTAGTTAGGCCA
CCACTTCAAGAACTCTGTAGCACCGCCTACATACCTCGCTCTGCTAATCCTGTTACCAGTGGCTGCTGCC
AGTGGCGATAAGTCGTGTCTTACCGGGTTGGACTCAAGACGATAGTTACCGGATAAGGCGCAGCGGTCGG
GCTGAACGGGGGGTTCGTGCACACAGCCCAGCTTGGAGCGAACGACCTACACCGAACTGAGATACCTACA
GCGTGAGCTATGAGAAAGCGCCACGCTTCCCGAAGGGAGAAAGGCGGACAGGTATCCGGTAAGCGGCAGG
GTCGGAACAGGAGAGCGCACGAGGGAGCTTCCAGGGGGAAACGCCTGGTATCTTTATAGTCCTGTCGGGT
TTCGCCACCTCTGACTTGAGCGTCGATTTTTGTGATGCTCGTCAGGGGGGCGGAGCCTATGGAAAAACGC
CAGCAACGCGGCCTTTTTACGGTTCCTGGCCTTTTGCTGGCCTTTTGCTCACATGTTCTTTCCTGCGTTA
TCCCCTGATTCTGTGGATAACCGTATTACCGCCATGCATTAGTTATTAATAGTAATCAATTACGGGGTCA
TTAGTTCATAGCCCATATATGGAGTTCCG
